Addgene plasmid #44531: pFX05
Depositing lab: Michael Grunstein. Depositing organization: University of California, Los Angeles (UCLA). Publication: Sir2 deacetylates histone H3 lysine 56 to regulate telomeric heterochromatin structure in yeast. Xu F, Zhang Q, Zhang K, Xie W, Grunstein M. Mol Cell. 2007 Sep 21;27(6):890-900. 10.1016/j.molcel.2007.07.021 PubMed 17889663.
Backbone
  Vector backbone: pRM200
  Vector type: Yeast Expression
Growth in bacteria
  Bacterial resistance: Ampicillin, 100 μg/mL
  Growth temperature: 37°C
  Growth strain: XL1 Blue
  Copy number: Unknown
Gene/Insert
  Gene/Insert name: HHT2
  Species: S. cerevisiae (budding yeast)
  Mutation: K56Q
  Cloning method: Restriction Enzyme; 5′ cloning site BamH I (unknown if destroyed); 3′ cloning site Sal I (unknown if destroyed)
  Sequencing primers: 5′ CGCGTTGCTTCTTGTGACCGCAGTTG
Terms and licenses: Academic/Nonprofit Terms; Industry Terms: Not Available to Industry
How to cite: pFX05 was a gift from Michael Grunstein (Addgene plasmid # 44531 ; http://n2t.net/addgene:44531 ; RRID:Addgene_44531)
