[The description below was written by a language model from this plasmid's Addgene catalogue record.]
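Description:
pFX05 is a yeast expression plasmid built on the pRM200 backbone and carrying a mutant allele of HHT2, one of the Saccharomyces cerevisiae genes encoding histone H3. The insert was placed in the backbone by restriction cloning between BamHI and SalI sites, though the record does not say whether these sites survived cloning. The plasmid is propagated in E. coli under ampicillin selection. The record gives no feature table and does not state the yeast selectable marker, the yeast replication or segregation elements, the bacterial origin, the copy number, or the promoter driving HHT2, so these details cannot be described from the available information.

The defining feature of the construct is the K56Q substitution in histone H3. Replacing lysine with glutamine removes the positive charge of the side chain and is a widely used way to mimic the constitutively acetylated state of a lysine residue, whereas the native lysine can cycle between acetylated and deacetylated forms. The associated study concerns deacetylation of H3 lysine 56 by Sir2 and its role in telomeric heterochromatin structure in yeast. In that context, pFX05 serves as a source of an H3 variant that cannot be deacetylated at position 56. This would allow researchers to test how a persistent acetyl-like state at this residue affects silencing and chromatin compaction near telomeres. Such plasmids are typically introduced into yeast strains where the mutant histone's effects can be examined, but the record does not specify the strain background used.
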