>Addgene plasmid #44531 | pFX05 | addgene partial sequence | sequence record 64287 | yHHT2pro-F  5'-CGCGTTGCTTCTTGTGACCGCAGTTG-3'
ATAGGACCACTGTTTTGTGACTTCCACTTTGGCCCTTCCAACTGTTCTTCCCCTTTTACTAAAGGATCCA
AGCAAACACTCCACAATGGCCAGAACTAAACAAACAGCTAGAAAATCCACTGGTGGTAAAGCCCCAAGAA
AACAATTAGCCTCCAAGGCTGCCAGAAAATCCGCCCCATCTACCGGTGGTGTTAAGAAGCCTCACAGATA
TAAGCCAGGTACTGTTGCCTTGAGAGAAATTAGAAGATTCCAACAATCTACTGAACTGTTGATCAGAAAG
TTACCTTTCCAAAGATTGGTCAGAGAAATCGCTCAAGATTTCAAGACCGACTTGAGATTTCAATCTTCTG
CTATCGGTGCTTTGCAAGAATCCGTCGAAGCATACTTAGTCTCTTTGTTTGAAGACACTAATCTGGCTGC
TATTCACGCTAAGCGTGTTACTATCCAAAAGAAGGATATCAAATTGGCCAGAAGACTAAGAGGTGAAAGA
TCATGAATATAAAGCGGGAATTTTTTTTTTTCTATGCATTTAGACTGGGGGGACATCATACAAACATCTC
CTTTTTTAATACATTATTCATCTATCTATTCGCAATGCTTTTAACGACATGAGGAGGGTATATATGCTGT
AATTTATCGTTTACAGACATAATTGCGGGGCTAATTTTTAGATGCTTAGATAGTATACGTAATTTTATAA
CCGGCAAGAAACCATGTATAATAATTATCAATAAACATCATTTTCGAAGAGACTAGTTACGTAAAGGTAA
TCACTGTCTACATATTACCATTGTAGAGGCAACCAGTTGT
